>Addgene plasmid #165538 | pOpen-SfiIM | addgene full sequence | sequence record 339128 | Addgene NGS Result
CGCTGAGGTGTCAATCGTCGGAGCCGCTGAGCAATAACTAGCATAACCCCTTGGGGCCTCTAAACGGGTC
TTGAGGGGTTTTTTGCATGGTCATAGCTGTTTCCTGAGAGCTTGGCAGGTGATGACACACATTAACAAAT
TTCGTGAGGAGTCTCCAGAAGAATGCCATTAATTTCCATAGGCTCCGCCCCCCTGACGAGCATCACAAAA
ATCGACGCTCAAGTCAGAGGTGGCGAAACCCGACAGGACTATAAAGATACCAGGCGTTTCCCCCTGGAAG
CTCCCTCGTGCGCTCTCCTGTTCCGACCCTGCCGCTTACCGGATACCTGTCCGCCTTTCTCCCTTCGGGA
AGCGTGGCGCTTTCTCATAGCTCACGCTGTAGGTATCTCAGTTCGGTGTAGGTCGTTCGCTCCAAGCTGG
GCTGTGTGCACGAACCCCCCGTTCAGCCCGACCGCTGCGCCTTATCCGGTAACTATCGTCTTGAGTCCAA
CCCGGTAAGACACGACTTATCGCCACTGGCAGCAGCCACTGGTAACAGGATTAGCAGAGCGAGGTATGTA
GGCGGTGCTACAGAGTTCTTGAAGTGGTGGCCTAACTACGGCTACACTAGAAGAACAGTATTTGGTATCT
GCGCTCTGCTGAAGCCAGTTACCTTCGGAAAAAGAGTTGGTAGCTCTTGATCCGGCAAACAAACCACCGC
TGGTAGCGGTGGTTTTTTTGTTTGCAAGCAGCAGATTACACGCAGAAAAAAAGGATCTCAAGAAGGCCTA
CTATTAGCAACAACGATCCTTTGATCTTTTCTACGGGGTCTGACGCTCAGTGGAACGAAAACTCACGTTA
AGGGATTTTGGTCATGAGATTATCAAAAAGGATCTTCACCTAGATCCTTTTAAATTAAAAATGAAGTTTT
AAATCAATCTAAAGTATATATGAGTAAACTTGGTCTGACAGTTACCAATGCTTAATCAGTGAGGCACCTA
TCTCAGCGATCTGTCTATTTCGTTCATCCATAGTTGCCTGACTCCCCGTCGTGTAGATAACTACGATACG
GGAGGGCTTACCATCTGGCCCCAGTGCTGCAATGATACCGCGAGAACCACGCTCACCGGCTCCAGATTTA
TCAGCAATAAACCAGCCAGCCGGAAGGGCCGAGCGCAGAAGTGGTCCTGCAACTTTATCCGCCTCCATCC
AGTCTATTAATTGTTGCCGGGAAGCTAGAGTAAGTAGTTCGCCAGTTAATAGTTTGCGCAACGTTGTTGC
CATTGCTACAGGCATCGTGGTGTCACGCTCGTCGTTTGGTATGGCTTCATTCAGCTCCGGTTCCCAACGA
TCAAGGCGAGTTACATGATCCCCCATGTTGTGCAAAAAAGCGGTTAGCTCCTTCGGTCCTCCGATCGTTG
TCAGAAGTAAGTTGGCCGCAGTGTTATCACTCATGGTTATGGCAGCACTGCATAATTCTCTTACTGTCAT
GCCATCCGTAAGATGCTTTTCTGTGACTGGTGAGTACTCAACCAAGTCATTCTGAGAATAGTGTATGCGG
CGACCGAGTTGCTCTTGCCCGGCGTCAATACGGGATAATACCGCGCCACATAGCAGAACTTTAAAAGTGC
TCATCATTGGAAAACGTTCTTCGGGGCGAAAACTCTCAAGGATCTTACCGCTGTTGAGATCCAGTTCGAT
GTAACCCACTCGTGCACCCAACTGATCTTCAGCATCTTTTACTTTCACCAGCGTTTCTGGGTGAGCAAAA
ACAGGAAGGCAAAATGCCGCAAAAAAGGGAATAAGGGCGACACGGAAATGTTGAATACTCATACTCTTCC
TTTTTCAATATTATTGAAGCATTTATCAGGGTTATTGTCTCATGAGCGGATACATATTTGAATGTATTTA
GAAAAATAAACAAATAGGGGTTCCGCGCACCTGCACCAGTCAGTAAAACGACGGCCAGTAGTCAAAAGCC
TCCGACCGGAGGCTTTTGACTTGGTTCAGGTGGAGTGGGAGAAATAAGACGACGACCCTCGGGTCTCTAA
TGCGTAAGCCGAGCAGCGGCCAGCCAGCGGGCCTGGACGCCTGGGACGAAACCCGTAGCCTGGCGACCCA
TGCTGGCCCAGATTTCGCACTGTACGTGGGCGACTCCCTGGATTGCCTGGCTAAACTGCCAGACGAATCG
ATCAACACAGTCGTTACCAGCCCGCCGTACTGGGCGGTTCGTGACTACGAACATGATGAACAGCTGGGCC
TGGAGGACGAAGTTGATGACTACGTGGAACGTCTGGTAAAAATCTTTCGTGAGGTCTATCGCGTTCTGGC
GACTGACGGTTCTGCATGGCTGAACATCGGCGATTCTTACTTCAACAAGCAGATCACCGTTGGCGGCAAA
CCGCCGCGTACAGGTTGGAAACGTAACAAACAGCTCTCTCTGGTGCCTTTTCGTGTTGCCCTGGCCCTCC
AGGACGACGGCTGGTGGATTCGCAATGTAGCAGTGTGGCACAAACCAAACGCGATGCCGGCCAGCGTTCG
TGATCGCCTGACCGTTACCTGGGAACCGGTTTTTCTGCTGACTAAATCCGAGCGTTACTACTTCAATCTG
GATGAAATCCGCGTTCCACATCAAACTAGCGACGCAATTGAACGTCGTCGCGCTGAAAGCGGCACCGTTA
CTGGTAAAGCACAGGGCAAAAAAGAGCTGCGTAAATGGCTGAACAGCCCGCGTCACCGTGCAACCATTGA
AGGTATCAAAGAAGTTGAACGTCGTCCGAACGCGCCGGCAGCAGTGGAACTCGCCAGCTACCTGCGCACC
GCCCTGAAAGAAAAGAAGCGCAGCATTGCATGGGTAGCAGAACAGCTGGACCTGCCGTTCGAACGCACCC
GCCATTACTTCCGCACCGATGAAATCGGCAGCCGTCTGCCGCCGCCGGAAGTGTGGGAACAGCTGAAAGA
CCTGCTGGAACTGGACGCTACCTACGATGAGGCCATGACTGTGGAGGTGGGTGACAACGTTTTCCGTAAC
CACCCAAACGGCAAAAACCCGGGTGACCTGCTGAGCATCCCGACTGCACCGTCTGGTGCGAACCACTTCG
CTGTTATGCCGCGTAAACTGGCGCACTTTGCCCTGAAAGCGACCCTGCCGATGAACGGCTCCTGCCTGGA
CCCGTTCATGGGCTCTGGTACCACCGGCCGTGTTGTGCGTGAGCTGGGCGGTCGTTTCGTGGGTGTCGAC
GTGAACGAGCACTACATGACCGACTACCTGGTGGAAAGCGGTGTGATCTCCCCGGAAACCGAAACCCTGT
GGTGAAGAGCTTTGAGACCGCTTGACGGAGCATCTATCTCAGACGACAAGTCACCGCTGCTAGGGATAAC
AGGGTAATCAGCACTTTGCATGGTTTGTC
Features (pLannotate 1.2.2; 7 found; start..end, strand, type, name):
     38..85      +  terminator     T7 terminator: transcription terminator for bacteriophage T7 RNA polymerase
    173..761     -  rep_origin     ori: high-copy-number ColE1/pMB1/pBR322/pUC origin of replication
    952..1812    -  CDS            AmpR: β-lactamase; bla; confers resistance to ampicillin, carbenicillin, and related antibiotics
   1813..1917    -  promoter       AmpR promoter: bla
   1933..1949    -  CDS            lacZα (fragment): LacZα fragment of β-galactosidase; lacZ fragment
   1950..1981    +  terminator     tonB terminator: bidirectional E. coli tonB-P14 transcription terminator
   2030..3292    +  CDS            sfiIM: MTS1_STRFI - Protein inferred from homology: Swiss-Prot protein existence level 3. This methylase recognizes the double-stranded sequence GGCCNNNNNGGCC, causes specific methylation on C-? on both strands, and protects the DNA from cleavage by the SfiI endonuclease. From Streptomyces fimbriatus.
