[The description below was written by a language model from this plasmid's Addgene catalogue record and pLannotate feature annotations shown in this document.]
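Description:
pOpen-SfiIM is a small (about 3.4 kb) synthetic-biology part plasmid built on the pBuild backbone and belonging to the Open Enzyme collection. It is a storage and distribution vector for E. coli rather than an expression construct. It replicates from a high-copy ColE1/pUC-type origin and is selected with ampicillin through a β-lactamase gene driven by its native bla promoter.

The payload is the coding sequence for M.SfiI (sfiIM), which the feature annotation matches to the Streptomyces fimbriatus modification methyltransferase. This enzyme recognises the interrupted palindrome GGCCNNNNNGGCC, methylates a cytosine on both strands, and thereby protects DNA from cleavage by the SfiI restriction endonuclease. The roughly 1.26 kb open reading frame sits between a bidirectional tonB terminator upstream and a T7 terminator downstream. These terminators presumably insulate the part from read-through transcription from the backbone. No promoter or ribosome binding site is annotated ahead of the gene, which agrees with the depositor's statement that plasmids in this collection carry genetic parts and are not functional on their own. A very short lacZα remnant next to the tonB terminator appears to be a backbone relic.

The insert is flanked by the four-base junctions AATG and GCTT, which look like overhangs for modular restriction-based assembly, though the record does not name the enzyme used. M13 forward and reverse sites allow sequence verification. The intended use is to transfer the methyltransferase gene into an expression vector of the user's choice, then express and purify the enzyme in E. coli, for example to produce it in-house for protecting SfiI sites during cloning work.
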