Addgene plasmid #165538: pOpen-SfiIM
Purpose: Site-specific DNA methyltransferase; protects DNA from cleavage by SfiI.
Depositing lab: Drew Endy & Jennifer Molloy & FreeGenes Project. Depositing organization: Stanford University.
Backbone
  Vector backbone: pBuild
  Vector type: Synthetic Biology
Growth in bacteria
  Bacterial resistance: Ampicillin, 100 μg/mL
  Growth temperature: 37°C
  Growth strain: DH5alpha
  Copy number: High Copy
Gene/Insert
  Gene/Insert name: M.SfiI
  Species: Other
  Cloning method: Restriction Enzyme; 5′ cloning site AATG (unknown if destroyed); 3′ cloning site GCTT (unknown if destroyed)
  Sequencing primers: 5′ M13 forward; 3′ M13 reverse
Depositor comments: Site-specific DNA methyltransferase; protects DNA from cleavage by SfiI. The plasmids in the Open Enzyme collection contain genetic parts and are not functional by themselves. Researchers can clone these enzymes into an expression vector of their choice and then transform into E. coli bacteria for expression and purification. Additional information can be found at https://www.addgene.org/depositor-collections/open-enzyme/.
How to cite: pOpen-SfiIM was a gift from Drew Endy & Jennifer Molloy & FreeGenes Project (Addgene plasmid # 165538 ; http://n2t.net/addgene:165538 ; RRID:Addgene_165538)
